>Addgene plasmid #207583 | HaloKu70 sgRNA | addgene full sequence | sequence record 470422 | Addgene NGS Result
CATGTGAGGGCCTATTTCCCATGATTCCTTCATATTTGCATATACGATACAAGGCTGTTAGAGAGATAAT
TGGAATTAATTTGACTGTAAACACAAAGATATTAGTACAAAATACGTGACGTAGAAAGTAATAATTTCTT
GGGTAGTTTGCAGTTTTAAAATTATGTTTTAAAATGGACTATCATATGCTTACCGTAACTTGAAAGTATT
TCGATTTCTTGGCTTTATATATCTTGTGGAAAGGACGAAACACCGGAGCAGTAGCCAACATGTCAGTTTT
AGAGCTAGAAATAGCAAGTTAAAATAAGGCTAGTCCGTTATCAACTTGAAAAAGTGGCACCGAGTCGGTG
CTTTTTTGTTTTAGAGCTAGAAATAGCAAGTTAAAATAAGGCTAGTCCGTTTTTAGCGCGTGCGCCAATT
CTGCAGACAAATGGCTCTAGAGGTACCCGTTACATAACTTACGGTAAATGGCCCGCCTGGCTGACCGCCC
AACGACCCCCGCCCATTGACGTCAATAGTAACGCCAATAGGGACTTTCCATTGACGTCAATGGGTGGAGT
ATTTACGGTAAACTGCCCACTTGGCAGTACATCAAGTGTATCATATGCCAAGTACGCCCCCTATTGACGT
CAATGACGGTAAATGGCCCGCCTGGCATTGTGCCCAGTACATGACCTTATGGGACTTTCCTACTTGGCAG
TACATCTACGTATTAGTCATCGCTATTACCATGGTCGAGGTGAGCCCCACGTTCTGCTTCACTCTCCCCA
TCTCCCCCCCCTCCCCACCCCCAATTTTGTATTTATTTATTTTTTAATTATTTTGTGCAGCGATGGGGGC
GGGGGGGGGGGGGGGGCGCGCGCCAGGCGGGGCGGGGCGGGGCGAGGGGCGGGGCGGGGCGAGGCGGAGA
GGTGCGGCGGCAGCCAATCAGAGCGGCGCGCTCCGAAAGTTTCCTTTTATGGCGAGGCGGCGGCGGCGGC
GGCCCTATAAAAAGCGAAGCGCGCGGCGGGCGGGAGTCGCTGCGCGCTGCCTTCGCCCCGTGCCCCGCTC
CGCCGCCGCCTCGCGCCGCCCGCCCCGGCTCTGACTGACCGCGTTACTCCCACAGGTGAGCGGGCGGGAC
GGCCCTTCTCCTCCGGGCTGTAATTAGCTGAGCAAGAGGTAAGGGTTTAAGGGATGGTTGGTTGGTGGGG
TATTAATGTTTAATTACCTGGAGCACCTGCCTGAAATCACTTTTTTTCAGGTTGGACCGGTGCCACCATG
GACTATAAGGACCACGACGGAGACTACAAGGATCATGATATTGATTACAAAGACGATGACGATAAGATGG
CCCCAAAGAAGAAGCGGAAGGTCGGTATCCACGGAGTCCCAGCAGCCGACAAGAAGTACAGCATCGGCCT
GGACATCGGCACCAACTCTGTGGGCTGGGCCGTGATCACCGACGAGTACAAGGTGCCCAGCAAGAAATTC
AAGGTGCTGGGCAACACCGACCGGCACAGCATCAAGAAGAACCTGATCGGAGCCCTGCTGTTCGACAGCG
GCGAAACAGCCGAGGCCACCCGGCTGAAGAGAACCGCCAGAAGAAGATACACCAGACGGAAGAACCGGAT
CTGCTATCTGCAAGAGATCTTCAGCAACGAGATGGCCAAGGTGGACGACAGCTTCTTCCACAGACTGGAA
GAGTCCTTCCTGGTGGAAGAGGATAAGAAGCACGAGCGGCACCCCATCTTCGGCAACATCGTGGACGAGG
TGGCCTACCACGAGAAGTACCCCACCATCTACCACCTGAGAAAGAAACTGGTGGACAGCACCGACAAGGC
CGACCTGCGGCTGATCTATCTGGCCCTGGCCCACATGATCAAGTTCCGGGGCCACTTCCTGATCGAGGGC
GACCTGAACCCCGACAACAGCGACGTGGACAAGCTGTTCATCCAGCTGGTGCAGACCTACAACCAGCTGT
TCGAGGAAAACCCCATCAACGCCAGCGGCGTGGACGCCAAGGCCATCCTGTCTGCCAGACTGAGCAAGAG
CAGACGGCTGGAAAATCTGATCGCCCAGCTGCCCGGCGAGAAGAAGAATGGCCTGTTCGGAAACCTGATT
GCCCTGAGCCTGGGCCTGACCCCCAACTTCAAGAGCAACTTCGACCTGGCCGAGGATGCCAAACTGCAGC
TGAGCAAGGACACCTACGACGACGACCTGGACAACCTGCTGGCCCAGATCGGCGACCAGTACGCCGACCT
GTTTCTGGCCGCCAAGAACCTGTCCGACGCCATCCTGCTGAGCGACATCCTGAGAGTGAACACCGAGATC
ACCAAGGCCCCCCTGAGCGCCTCTATGATCAAGAGATACGACGAGCACCACCAGGACCTGACCCTGCTGA
AAGCTCTCGTGCGGCAGCAGCTGCCTGAGAAGTACAAAGAGATTTTCTTCGACCAGAGCAAGAACGGCTA
CGCCGGCTACATTGACGGCGGAGCCAGCCAGGAAGAGTTCTACAAGTTCATCAAGCCCATCCTGGAAAAG
ATGGACGGCACCGAGGAACTGCTCGTGAAGCTGAACAGAGAGGACCTGCTGCGGAAGCAGCGGACCTTCG
ACAACGGCAGCATCCCCCACCAGATCCACCTGGGAGAGCTGCACGCCATTCTGCGGCGGCAGGAAGATTT
TTACCCATTCCTGAAGGACAACCGGGAAAAGATCGAGAAGATCCTGACCTTCCGCATCCCCTACTACGTG
GGCCCTCTGGCCAGGGGAAACAGCAGATTCGCCTGGATGACCAGAAAGAGCGAGGAAACCATCACCCCCT
GGAACTTCGAGGAAGTGGTGGACAAGGGCGCTTCCGCCCAGAGCTTCATCGAGCGGATGACCAACTTCGA
TAAGAACCTGCCCAACGAGAAGGTGCTGCCCAAGCACAGCCTGCTGTACGAGTACTTCACCGTGTATAAC
GAGCTGACCAAAGTGAAATACGTGACCGAGGGAATGAGAAAGCCCGCCTTCCTGAGCGGCGAGCAGAAAA
AGGCCATCGTGGACCTGCTGTTCAAGACCAACCGGAAAGTGACCGTGAAGCAGCTGAAAGAGGACTACTT
CAAGAAAATCGAGTGCTTCGACTCCGTGGAAATCTCCGGCGTGGAAGATCGGTTCAACGCCTCCCTGGGC
ACATACCACGATCTGCTGAAAATTATCAAGGACAAGGACTTCCTGGACAATGAGGAAAACGAGGACATTC
TGGAAGATATCGTGCTGACCCTGACACTGTTTGAGGACAGAGAGATGATCGAGGAACGGCTGAAAACCTA
TGCCCACCTGTTCGACGACAAAGTGATGAAGCAGCTGAAGCGGCGGAGATACACCGGCTGGGGCAGGCTG
AGCCGGAAGCTGATCAACGGCATCCGGGACAAGCAGTCCGGCAAGACAATCCTGGATTTCCTGAAGTCCG
ACGGCTTCGCCAACAGAAACTTCATGCAGCTGATCCACGACGACAGCCTGACCTTTAAAGAGGACATCCA
GAAAGCCCAGGTGTCCGGCCAGGGCGATAGCCTGCACGAGCACATTGCCAATCTGGCCGGCAGCCCCGCC
ATTAAGAAGGGCATCCTGCAGACAGTGAAGGTGGTGGACGAGCTCGTGAAAGTGATGGGCCGGCACAAGC
CCGAGAACATCGTGATCGAAATGGCCAGAGAGAACCAGACCACCCAGAAGGGACAGAAGAACAGCCGCGA
GAGAATGAAGCGGATCGAAGAGGGCATCAAAGAGCTGGGCAGCCAGATCCTGAAAGAACACCCCGTGGAA
AACACCCAGCTGCAGAACGAGAAGCTGTACCTGTACTACCTGCAGAATGGGCGGGATATGTACGTGGACC
AGGAACTGGACATCAACCGGCTGTCCGACTACGATGTGGACCATATCGTGCCTCAGAGCTTTCTGAAGGA
CGACTCCATCGACAACAAGGTGCTGACCAGAAGCGACAAGAACCGGGGCAAGAGCGACAACGTGCCCTCC
GAAGAGGTCGTGAAGAAGATGAAGAACTACTGGCGGCAGCTGCTGAACGCCAAGCTGATTACCCAGAGAA
AGTTCGACAATCTGACCAAGGCCGAGAGAGGCGGCCTGAGCGAACTGGATAAGGCCGGCTTCATCAAGAG
ACAGCTGGTGGAAACCCGGCAGATCACAAAGCACGTGGCACAGATCCTGGACTCCCGGATGAACACTAAG
TACGACGAGAATGACAAGCTGATCCGGGAAGTGAAAGTGATCACCCTGAAGTCCAAGCTGGTGTCCGATT
TCCGGAAGGATTTCCAGTTTTACAAAGTGCGCGAGATCAACAACTACCACCACGCCCACGACGCCTACCT
GAACGCCGTCGTGGGAACCGCCCTGATCAAAAAGTACCCTAAGCTGGAAAGCGAGTTCGTGTACGGCGAC
TACAAGGTGTACGACGTGCGGAAGATGATCGCCAAGAGCGAGCAGGAAATCGGCAAGGCTACCGCCAAGT
ACTTCTTCTACAGCAACATCATGAACTTTTTCAAGACCGAGATTACCCTGGCCAACGGCGAGATCCGGAA
GCGGCCTCTGATCGAGACAAACGGCGAAACCGGGGAGATCGTGTGGGATAAGGGCCGGGATTTTGCCACC
GTGCGGAAAGTGCTGAGCATGCCCCAAGTGAATATCGTGAAAAAGACCGAGGTGCAGACAGGCGGCTTCA
GCAAAGAGTCTATCCTGCCCAAGAGGAACAGCGATAAGCTGATCGCCAGAAAGAAGGACTGGGACCCTAA
GAAGTACGGCGGCTTCGACAGCCCCACCGTGGCCTATTCTGTGCTGGTGGTGGCCAAAGTGGAAAAGGGC
AAGTCCAAGAAACTGAAGAGTGTGAAAGAGCTGCTGGGGATCACCATCATGGAAAGAAGCAGCTTCGAGA
AGAATCCCATCGACTTTCTGGAAGCCAAGGGCTACAAAGAAGTGAAAAAGGACCTGATCATCAAGCTGCC
TAAGTACTCCCTGTTCGAGCTGGAAAACGGCCGGAAGAGAATGCTGGCCTCTGCCGGCGAACTGCAGAAG
GGAAACGAACTGGCCCTGCCCTCCAAATATGTGAACTTCCTGTACCTGGCCAGCCACTATGAGAAGCTGA
AGGGCTCCCCCGAGGATAATGAGCAGAAACAGCTGTTTGTGGAACAGCACAAGCACTACCTGGACGAGAT
CATCGAGCAGATCAGCGAGTTCTCCAAGAGAGTGATCCTGGCCGACGCTAATCTGGACAAAGTGCTGTCC
GCCTACAACAAGCACCGGGATAAGCCCATCAGAGAGCAGGCCGAGAATATCATCCACCTGTTTACCCTGA
CCAATCTGGGAGCCCCTGCCGCCTTCAAGTACTTTGACACCACCATCGACCGGAAGAGGTACACCAGCAC
CAAAGAGGTGCTGGACGCCACCCTGATCCACCAGAGCATCACCGGCCTGTACGAGACACGGATCGACCTG
TCTCAGCTGGGAGGCGACAAAAGGCCGGCGGCCACGAAAAAGGCCGGCCAGGCAAAAAAGAAAAAGTAAG
AATTCCTAGAGCTCGCTGATCAGCCTCGACTGTGCCTTCTAGTTGCCAGCCATCTGTTGTTTGCCCCTCC
CCCGTGCCTTCCTTGACCCTGGAAGGTGCCACTCCCACTGTCCTTTCCTAATAAAATGAGGAAATTGCAT
CGCATTGTCTGAGTAGGTGTCATTCTATTCTGGGGGGTGGGGTGGGGCAGGACAGCAAGGGGGAGGATTG
GGAAGAGAATAGCAGGCATGCTGGGGAGCGGCCGCAGGAACCCCTAGTGATGGAGTTGGCCACTCCCTCT
CTGCGCGCTCGCTCGCTCACTGAGGCCGGGCGACCAAAGGTCGCCCGACGCCCGGGCTTTGCCCGGGCGG
CCTCAGTGAGCGAGCGAGCGCGCAGCTGCCTGCAGGGGCGCCTGATGCGGTATTTTCTCCTTACGCATCT
GTGCGGTATTTCACACCGCATA
[95 nt withheld, positions 5973-6067]
T
[46 nt withheld, positions 6069-6114]
C
[141 nt withheld, positions 6116-6256]
CCTTTGACGTTGGAGTCCACGTTCTTT
[37 nt withheld, positions 6284-6320]
ACTCTATCTCGGGCTATTCTTTTGATTTATAAGGGATTTTGCCGATTTCGGTCTATTGGTTAAAAAATGA
GCTGATTTAACAAAAATTTAACGCGAATTTTAACAAAATATTAACGTTTACAATTTTATGGTGCACTCTC
AGTACAATCTGCTCTGATGCCGCATAGTTAAGCCAGCCCCGACACCCGCCAACACCCGCTGACGCGCCCT
GACGGGCTTGTCTGCTCCCGGCATCCGCTTACAGACAAGCTGTGACCGTCTCCGGGAGCTGCATGTGTCA
GAGGTTTTCACCGTCATCACCGAAACGCGCGAGACGAAAGGGCCTCGTGATACGCCTATTTTTATAGGTT
AATGTCATGATAATAATGGTTTCTTAGACGTCAGGTGGCACTTTTCGGGGAAATGTGCGCGGAACCCCTA
TTTGTTTATTTTTCTAAATACATTCAAATATGTATCCGCTCATGAGACAATAACCCTGATAAATGCTTCA
ATAATATTGAAAAAGGAAGAGTATGAGTATTCAACATTTCCGTGTCGCCCTTATTCCCTTTTTTGCGGCA
TTTTGCCTTCCTGTTTTTGCTCACCCAGAAACGCTGGTGAAAGTAAAAGATGCTGAAGATCAGTTGGGTG
CACGAGTGGGTTACATCGAACTGGATCTCAACAGCGGTAAGATCCTTGAGAGTTTTCGCCCCGAAGAACG
TTTTCCAATGATGAGCACTTTTAAAGTTCTGCTATGTGGCGCGGTATTATCCCGTATTGACGCCGGGCAA
GAGCAACTCGGTCGCCGCATACACTATTCTCAGAATGACTTGGTTGAGTACTCACCAGTCACAGAAAAGC
ATCTTACGGATGGCATGACAGTAAGAGAATTATGCAGTGCTGCCATAACCATGAGTGATAACACTGCGGC
CAACTTACTTCTGACAACGATCGGAGGACCGAAGGAGCTAACCGCTTTTTTGCACAACATGGGGGATCAT
GTAACTCGCCTTGATCGTTGGGAACCGGAGCTGAATGAAGCCATACCAAACGACGAGCGTGACACCACGA
TGCCTGTAGCAATGGCAACAACGTTGCGCAAACTATTAACTGGCGAACTACTTACTCTAGCTTCCCGGCA
ACAATTAATAGACTGGATGGAGGCGGATAAAGTTGCAGGACCACTTCTGCGCTCGGCCCTTCCGGCTGGC
TGGTTTATTGCTGATAAATCTGGAGCCGGTGAGCGTGGAAGCCGCGGTATCATTGCAGCACTGGGGCCAG
ATGGTAAGCCCTCCCGTATCGTAGTTATCTACACGACGGGGAGTCAGGCAACTATGGATGAACGAAATAG
ACAGATCGCTGAGATAGGTGCCTCACTGATTAAGCATTGGTAACTGTCAGACCAAGTTTACTCATATATA
CTTTAGATTGATTTAAAACTTCATTTTTAATTTAAAAGGATCTAGGTGAAGATCCTTTTTGATAATCTCA
TGACCAAAATCCCTTAACGTGAGTTTTCGTTCCACTGAGCGTCAGACCCCGTAGAAAAGATCAAAGGATC
TTCTTGAGATCCTTTTTTTCTGCGCGTAATCTGCTGCTTGCAAACAAAAAAACCACCGCTACCAGCGGTG
GTTTGTTTGCCGGATCAAGAGCTACCAACTCTTTTTCCGAAGGTAACTGGCTTCAGCAGAGCGCAGATAC
CAAATACTGTTCTTCTAGTGTAGCCGTAGTTAGGCCACCACTTCAAGAACTCTGTAGCACCGCCTACATA
CCTCGCTCTGCTAATCCTGTTACCAGTGGCTGCTGCCAGTGGCGATAAGTCGTGTCTTACCGGGTTGGAC
TCAAGACGATAGTTACCGGATAAGGCGCAGCGGTCGGGCTGAACGGGGGGTTCGTGCACACAGCCCAGCT
TGGAGCGAACGACCTACACCGAACTGAGATACCTACAGCGTGAGCTATGAGAAAGCGCCACGCTTCCCGA
AGGGAGAAAGGCGGACAGGTATCCGGTAAGCGGCAGGGTCGGAACAGGAGAGCGCACGAGGGAGCTTCCA
GGGGGAAACGCCTGGTATCTTTATAGTCCTGTCGGGTTTCGCCACCTCTGACTTGAGCGTCGATTTTTGT
GATGCTCGTCAGGGGGGCGGAGCCTATGGAAAAACGCCAGCAACGCGGCCTTTTTACGGTTCCTGGCCTT
TTGCTGGCCTTTTGCTCA
Features (pLannotate 1.2.2; 18 found; start..end, strand, type, name):
      6..246     +  promoter       U6 promoter: RNA polymerase III promoter for human U6 snRNA
    276..351     +  misc_RNA       gRNA scaffold: guide RNA scaffold for the Streptococcus pyogenes CRISPR/Cas9 system
    358..401     +  misc_RNA       gRNA scaffold (fragment): guide RNA scaffold for the Streptococcus pyogenes CRISPR/Cas9 system
    448..733     +  enhancer       CMV enhancer: human cytomegalovirus immediate early enhancer; contains an 18-bp deletion relative to the standard CMV enhancer
    735..1012    +  promoter       chicken β-actin promoter: No description available
   1013..1240    +  intron         hybrid intron: hybrid between chicken β-actin (CBA) and minute virus of mice (MMV) introns (Gray et al., 2011)
   1378..2979    +  CDS            Cas9(N): N-terminal portion of Streptococcus pyogenes Cas9 (Zetsche et al., 2015)
   2980..5478    +  CDS            Cas9(C): C-terminal portion of Streptococcus pyogenes Cas9 (Zetsche et al., 2015)
   5479..5526    +  CDS            nucleoplasmin NLS: bipartite nuclear localization signal from nucleoplasmin
   5560..5671    +  polyA_signal   bGH poly(A) signal: bovine growth hormone polyadenylation signal
   5776..5916    +  repeat_region  AAV2 ITR: inverted terminal repeat of adeno-associated virus serotype 2 inverted
   5921..5972    -  misc_feature   bom (fragment): basis of mobility region from pBR322
   5991..6446    +  rep_origin     f1 ori (sequence partly withheld): f1 bacteriophage origin of replication; arrow indicates direction of (+) strand synthesis
   6447..6496    -  misc_feature   bom (fragment): basis of mobility region from pBR322
   6598..6633    -  CDS            rop (fragment): Rop protein, which maintains plasmids at low copy number; rop
   6728..6832    +  promoter       AmpR promoter: bla
   6833..7693    +  CDS            AmpR: β-lactamase; bla; confers resistance to ampicillin, carbenicillin, and related antibiotics
   7864..8452    +  rep_origin     ori: high-copy-number ColE1/pMB1/pBR322/pUC origin of replication
