[The description below was written by a language model from this plasmid's Addgene catalogue record and pLannotate feature annotations shown in this document.]
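Description:
HaloKu70 sgRNA is a mammalian expression plasmid of about 8.5 kb built on the pX330 backbone, an all-in-one CRISPR vector that delivers both a guide RNA and Streptococcus pyogenes Cas9 from a single plasmid. It is propagated in E. coli as a high-copy plasmid through a ColE1/pUC-type origin and selected with ampicillin via the β-lactamase gene. The backbone also carries an f1 phage origin, short bom and rop remnants, and a single AAV2 inverted terminal repeat downstream of the Cas9 cassette. With only one ITR annotated, the plasmid should not be regarded as an AAV packaging vector.

The construct has two expression units. A human U6 RNA polymerase III promoter drives the guide RNA: a 20-nucleotide spacer directed against human sequence, recorded as the insert, sits between the promoter and the S. pyogenes gRNA scaffold. A partial second scaffold fragment is also annotated just downstream. The second unit uses a hybrid promoter composed of the CMV enhancer, the chicken β-actin promoter and a hybrid intron to express Cas9. The Cas9 sequence is annotated as adjoining N- and C-terminal portions that together form one continuous coding sequence, followed by a nucleoplasmin nuclear localization signal and a bovine growth hormone polyadenylation signal.

According to the record, the plasmid is used to cut the endogenous human Ku70 locus so that a HaloTag can be inserted there. This yields a tagged Ku70 expressed from its native gene, in work on single-molecule live-cell imaging of non-homologous end-joining. The HaloTag sequence is not present in this plasmid, so it would have to come from a separate donor template, which the record does not describe.
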