Addgene plasmid #207583: HaloKu70 sgRNA
Purpose: sgRNA for the insert of the HaloTag at the endogenous loci of Ku70.
Depositing lab: Jens Schmidt. Depositing organization: Michigan State University. Publication: Single-molecule imaging reveals the kinetics of non-homologous end-joining in living cells. Mikhova M, Goff NJ, Janovic T, Heyza JR, Meek K, Schmidt JC. Nat Commun. 2024 Nov 23;15(1):10159. doi: 10.1038/s41467-024-54545-y. PubMed 39578493.
Backbone
  Vector backbone: pX330 Addgene #42230
  Total vector size (bp): 8500
  Vector type: Mammalian Expression
Growth in bacteria
  Bacterial resistance: Ampicillin, 100 μg/mL
  Growth temperature: 37°C
  Growth strain: DH5alpha
  Copy number: High Copy
Gene/Insert
  Gene/Insert name: GAGCAGTAGCCAACATGTCA
  Species: H. sapiens (human)
Terms and licenses: Academic/Nonprofit Terms; Industry Terms: Not Available to Industry
How to cite: HaloKu70 sgRNA was a gift from Jens Schmidt (Addgene plasmid # 207583 ; http://n2t.net/addgene:207583 ; RRID:Addgene_207583)
